>Addgene plasmid #209468 | EC70207 | addgene full sequence | sequence record 413846 | Addgene NGS Result
GAAGTGGTTTAAACTATCAGTGTTTGACAGGATATATTGGCGGGTAAACCTAAGAGAAAAGAGCGTTTAT
TAGAATAATCGGATATTTAAAAGGGCGTGAAAAGGTTTATCCGTTCGTCCATTTGTATGTGCATGCCAAC
CACAGGGTTCCCCAGATCAGGCGCTGGCTGCTGAACCCCCAGCCGGAACTGACCCCACAAGGCCCTAGCG
TTTGCAATGCACCAGGTCATCATTGACCCAGGCGTGTTCCACCAGGCCGCTGCCTCGCAACTCTTCGCAG
GCTTCGCCGACCTGCTCGCGCCACTTCTTCACGCGGGTGGAATCCGATCCGCACATGAGGCGGAAGGTTT
CCAGCTTGAGCGGGTACGGCTCCCGGTGCGAGCTGAAATAGTCGAACATCCGTCGGGCCGTCGGCGACAG
CTTGCGGTACTTCTCCCATATGAATTTCGTGTAGTGGTCGCCAGCAAACAGCACGACGATTTCCTCGTCG
ATCAGGACCTGGCAACGGGACGTTTTCTTGCCACGGTCCAGGACGCGGAAGCGGTGCAGCAGCGACACCG
ATTCCAGGTGCCCAACGCGGTCGGACGTGAAGCCCATCGCCGTCGCCTGTAGGCGCGACAGGCATTCCTC
GGCCTTCGTGTAATACCGGCCATTGATCGACCAGCCCAGGTCCTGGCAAAGCTCGTAGAACGTGAAGGTG
ATCGGCTCGCCGATAGGGGTGCGCTTCGCGTACTCCAACACCTGCTGCCACACCAGTTCGTCATCGTCGG
CCCGCAGCTCGACGCCGGTGTAGGTGATCTTCACGTCCTTGTTGACGTGGAAAATGACCTTGTTTTGCAG
CGCCTCGCGCGGGATTTTCTTGTTGCGCGTGGTGAACAGGGCAGAGCGGGCCGTGTCGTTTGGCATCGCT
CGCATCGTGTCCGGCCACGGCGCAATATCGAACAAGGAAAGCTGCATTTCCTTGATCTGCTGCTTCGTGT
GTTTCAGCAACGCGGCCTGCTTGGCCTCGCTGACCTGTTTTGCCAGGTCCTCGCCGGCGGTTTTTCGCTT
CTTGGTCGTCATAGTTCCTCGCGTGTCGATGGTCATCGACTTCGCCAAACCTGCCGCCTCCTGTTCAAGA
CGACGCGAACGCTCCACGGCGGCCGATGGCGCGGGCAGGGCAGGGGGAGCCAGTTGCACGCTGTCGCGCT
CGATCTTGGCCGTAGCTTGCTGGACCATCGAGCCGACGGACTGGAAGGTTTCGCGGGGCGCACGCATGAC
GGTGCGGCTTGCGATGGTTTCGGCATCCTCGGCGGAAAACCCCGCGTCGATCAGTTCTTGCCTGTATGCC
TTCCGGTCAAACGTCCGATTCATTCACCCTCCTTGCGGGATTGCCCCGACTCACGCCGGGGCAATGTGCC
CTTATTCCTGATTTGACCCGCCTGGTGCCTTGGTGTCCAGATAATCCACCTTATCGGCAATGAAGTCGGT
CCCGTAGACCGTCTGGCCGTCCTTCTCGTACTTGGTATTCCGAATCTTGCCCTGCACGAATACCAGCGAC
CCCTTGCCCAAATACTTGCCGTGGGCCTCGGCCTGAGAGCCAAAACACTTGATGCGGAAGAAGTCGGTGC
GCTCCTGCTTGTCGCCGGCATCGTTGCGCCACATCTAGGATCTGCCAGGAACCGTAAAAAGGCCGCGTTG
CTGGCGTTTTTCCATAGGCTCCGCCCCCCTGACGAGCATCACAAAAATCGACGCTCAAGTCAGAGGTGGC
GAAACCCGACAGGACTATAAAGATACCAGGCGTTTCCCCCTGGAAGCTCCCTCGTGCGCTCTCCTGTTCC
GACCCTGCCGCTTACCGGATACCTGTCCGCCTTTCTCCCTTCGGGAAGCGTGGCGCTTTCTCATAGCTCA
CGCTGTAGGTATCTCAGTTCGGTGTAGGTCGTTCGCTCCAAGCTGGGCTGTGTGCACGAACCCCCCGTTC
AGCCCGACCGCTGCGCCTTATCCGGTAACTATCGTCTTGAGTCCAACCCGGTAAGACACGACTTATCGCC
ACTGGCAGCAGCCACTGGTAACAGGATTAGCAGAGCGAGGTATGTAGGCGGTGCTACAGAGTTCTTGAAG
TGGTGGCCTAACTACGGCTACACTAGAAGAACAGTATTTGGTATCTGCGCTCTGCTGAAGCCAGTTACCT
TCGGAAAAAGAGTTGGTAGCTCTTGATCCGGCAAACAAACCACCGCTGGTAGCGGTGGTTTTTTTGTTTG
CAAGCAGCAGATTACGCGCAGAAAAAAAGGATCTCAAGAAGATCCTTTGATCTTTTCTACGGGGTCTGAC
GCTCAGTGGAACGAAAACTCACGTTAAGGGATTTTGGTCATGAGATTATCAAAAAGGATCTTCACCTAGA
TCCTTTTAAATTAAAAATGAAGTTTTAAATCAATCTAAAGTATATATGAGTAAACTTGGTCTGACAGTTA
CCAATGCTTAATCAGTGAGGCACCTATCTCAGCGATCTGTCTATTTCGTTCATCCATAGTTGCCTGACTC
CCCGTCGTGTAGATAACTACGATACGGGAGGGCTTACCATCTGGCCCCAGTGCTGCAATGATACCGCGAG
AACCACGCTCACCGGCTCCAGATTTATCAGCAATAAACCAGCCAGCCGGAAGGGCCGAGCGCAGAAGTGG
TCCTGCAACTTTATCCGCCTCCATCCAGTCTATTAATTGTTGCCGGGAAGCTAGAGTAAGTAGTTCGCCA
GTTAATAGTTTGCGCAACGTTGTTGCCATTGCTACAGGCATCGTGGTGTCACGCTCGTCGTTTGGTATGG
CTTCATTCAGCTCCGGTTCCCAACGATCAAGGCGAGTTACATGATCCCCCATGTTGTGCAAAAAAGCGGT
TAGCTCCTTCGGTCCTCCGATCGTTGTCAGAAGTAAGTTGGCCGCAGTGTTATCACTCATGGTTATGGCA
GCACTGCATAATTCTCTTACTGTCATGCCATCCGTAAGATGCTTTTCTGTGACTGGTGAGTACTCAACCA
AGTCATTCTGAGAATAGTGTATGCGGCGACCGAGTTGCTCTTGCCCGGCGTCAATACGGGATAATACCGC
GCCACATAGCAGAACTTTAAAAGTGCTCATCATTGGAAAACGTTCTTCGGGGCGAAAACTCTCAAGGATC
TTACCGCTGTTGAGATCCAGTTCGATGTAACCCACTCGTGCACCCAACTGATCTTCAGCATCTTTTACTT
TCACCAGCGTTTCTGGGTGAGCAAAAACAGGAAGGCAAAATGCCGCAAAAAAGGGAATAAGGGCGACACG
GAAATGTTGAATACTCATACTCTTCCTTTTTCAATATTATTGAAGCATTTATCAAGGTTATTGTCTCATG
AGCGGATACATATTTGAATGTATTTAGAAAAATAAACAAATAGGGGTTCCGCGCACGAATTGGCCAGCGC
TGCCATTTTTGGGGTGAGGCCGTTCGCGGCCGAGGGGCGCAGCCCCTGGGGGGATGGGAGGCCCGCGTTA
GCGGGCCGGGAGGGTTCGAGAAGGGGGGGCACCCCCCTTCGGCGTGCGCGGTCACGCGCACAGGGCGCAG
CCCTGGTTAAAAACAAGGTTTATAAATATTGGTTTAAAAGCAGGTTAAAAGACAGGTTAGCGGTGGCCGA
AAAACGGGCGGAAACCCTTGCAAATGCTGGATTTTCTGCCTGTGGACAGCCCCTCAAATGTCAATAGGTG
CGCCCCTCATCTGTCAGCACTCTGCCCCTCAAGTGTCAAGGATCGCGCCCCTCATCTGTCAGTAGTCGCG
CCCCTCAAGTGTCAATACCGCAGGGCACTTATCCCCAGGCTTGTCCACATCATCTGTGGGAAACTCGCGT
AAAATCAGGCGTTTTCGCCGATTTGCGAGGCTGGCCAGCTCCACGTCGCCGGCCGAAATCGAGCCTGCCC
CTCATCTGTCAACGCCGCGCCGGGTGAGTCGGCCCCTCAAGTGTCAACGTCCGCCCCTCATCTGTCAGTG
AGGGCCAAGTTTTCCGCGAGGTATCCACAACGCCGGCGGCCGCGGTGTCTCGCACACGGCTTCGACGGCG
TTTCTGGCGCGTTTGCAGGGCCATAGACGGCCGCCAGCCCAGCGGCGAGGGCAACCAGCCCGGTGAGCGT
CGCAAAGGAGATCCTGATCTGACTGATGGGCTGCCTGTATCGAGTGGTGATTTTGTGCCGAGCTGCCGGT
CGGGGAGCTGTTGGCTGGCTGGTGGCAGGATATATTGTGGTGTAAACAAATTGACGCTTAGACAACTTAA
TAACACATTGCGGACGTTTTTAATGTACTGGGGTGGATGCAGTGGGCCCCACTCTGCTTGAAGACAATGT
GGACCAAGCCCGTTATTCTGACAGTTCTGGTGCTCAACACATTTATATTTATCAAGGAGCACATTGTTAC
TCACTGCTAGGAGGGAATCGAACTAGGAATATTGATCAGAGGAACTACGAGAGAGCTGAAGATAACTGCC
CTCTAGCTCTCACTGATCTGGGTCGCATAGTGAGATGCAGCCCACGTGAGTTCAGCAACGGTCTAGCGCT
GGGCTTTTAGGCCCGCATGATCGGGCTTTTGTCGGGTGGTCGACGTGTTCACGATTGGGGAGAGCAACGC
AGCAGTTCCTCTTAGTTTAGTCCCACCTCGCCTGTCCAGCAGAGTTCTGACCGGTTTATAAACTCGCTTG
CTGCATCAGACTTGTGAGACCGCAGCTGGCACGACAGGTTTCCCGACTGGAAAGCGGGCAGTGAGCGCAA
CGCAATTAATGTGAGTTAGCTCACTCATTAGGCACCCCAGGCTTTACACTTTATGCTTCCGGCTCGTATG
TTGTGTGGAATTGTGAGCGGATAACAATTTCACACAGGAAACAGCTATGACCATGATTACGCCAAGCTTG
CATGCCTGCAGGTCGACTCTAGAGGATCCCCGGGTACCGAGCTCGAATTCACTGGCCGTCGTTTTACAAC
GTCGTGACTGGGAAAACCCTGGCGTTACCCAACTTAATCGCCTTGCAGCACATCCCCCTTTCGCCAGCTG
GCGTAATAGCGAAGAGGCCCGCACCGATCGCCCTTCCCAACAGTTGCGCAGCCTGAATGGCGAATGGCGC
CTGATGCGGTATTTTCTCCTTACGCATCTGTGCGGTATTTCACACCGCATATGGTGCACTCTCAGTACAA
TCTGCTCTGATGCCGCATAGTTAAGCCAGCCCCGACACCCGCCAACACCCGCTGACGCGCCCTGACGGGC
TTGTCTGCTCCCGGCATCCGCTTACAGACAAGCTGTGACGGTCTCAGTTTTAGAGCTAGAAATAGCAAGT
TAAAATAAGGCTAGTCCGTTATCAACTTGAAAAAGTGGCACCGAGTCGGTGCTTTTTTTCTAGACCCAGC
TTTCTTGTACAAAGTTGGCATTACGCTTTACGAGCAAGTCTTCAGTC
Features (pLannotate 1.2.2; 17 found; start..end, strand, type, name):
     25..49      +  misc_feature   RB T-DNA repeat: right border repeat from nopaline C58 T-DNA
    161..181     -  CDS            TetR (fragment): tetracycline resistance regulatory protein; tetR
    208..1353    -  CDS            trfA: TRFA_ECOLX - Experimental evidence at protein level: Swiss-Prot protein existence level 1. Also involved in plasmid copy number control, promoting intermolecular coupling of protein bound iterons at oriV, which inhibits replication initiation. From Escherichia coli.
   1689..2277    -  rep_origin     ori: high-copy-number ColE1/pMB1/pBR322/pUC origin of replication
   2448..3308    -  CDS            AmpR: β-lactamase; bla; confers resistance to ampicillin, carbenicillin, and related antibiotics
   3309..3413    -  promoter       AmpR promoter: bla
   3500..4131    -  rep_origin     oriV: incP origin of replication
   4223..4247    +  misc_feature   LB T-DNA repeat: left border repeat from nopaline C58 T-DNA
   4712..4754    +  CDS            lacI (fragment): lac repressor; lacI; The lac repressor binds to the lac operator to inhibit transcription in E. coli. This inhibition can be relieved by adding lactose or isopropyl-β-D-thiogalactopyranoside (IPTG).
   4767..4788    +  protein_bind   CAP binding site: CAP binding activates transcription in the presence of cAMP. E. coli catabolite activator protein
   4803..4833    +  promoter       lac promoter: promoter for the E. coli lac operon
   4841..4857    +  protein_bind   lac operator: The lac repressor binds to the lac operator to inhibit transcription in E. coli. This inhibition can be relieved by adding lactose or isopropyl-β-D-thiogalactopyranoside (IPTG). lac repressor encoded by lacI
   4894..4950    -  misc_feature   MCS: pUC18/19 multiple cloning site
   4947..5104    +  CDS            lacZα (fragment): LacZα fragment of β-galactosidase; lacZ fragment
   5110..5209    -  misc_feature   bom (fragment): basis of mobility region from pBR322
   5297..5372    +  misc_RNA       gRNA scaffold: guide RNA scaffold for the Streptococcus pyogenes CRISPR/Cas9 system
   5384..5405    -  protein_bind   attB2 (fragment): mutant version of attB; recombination site for the Gateway® BP reaction BP Clonase™
