[The description below was written by a language model from this plasmid's Addgene catalogue record and pLannotate feature annotations shown in this document.]
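Description:
EC70207 is a Golden Gate level 1, position 6 acceptor plasmid for building Streptococcus pyogenes Cas9 single-guide RNA expression units, part of a CRISPR mutagenesis toolkit developed for barley and wheat. The catalogue lists the backbone as unknown. The feature table, however, shows the architecture typical of level 1 modular cloning vectors: nopaline-type right and left T-DNA border repeats, a high-copy ColE1/pUC-type origin for propagation in E. coli, and the broad-host-range incP oriV with its trfA replication initiator gene, which can support replication in Agrobacterium. Selection in bacteria is by ampicillin through the bla gene and its native promoter.

The payload sits between the T-DNA borders. According to the record, the sgRNA is driven by the wheat TaU6 promoter, a Pol III promoter suited to small RNA expression in cereals. It is not annotated in the feature table, but an unannotated stretch lies between the left border and the lac elements, where it may reside. Following this is a lacZα cassette (CAP site, lac promoter and operator, pUC multiple cloning site and lacZα fragment), positioned immediately upstream of the S. pyogenes gRNA scaffold. This layout suggests that the lacZα cassette acts as a placeholder that is replaced by a protospacer, so that successful insertion could be scored by blue/white screening, consistent with LacZ being listed as the selectable marker. The cloning sites used are not stated in the record. The short lacI, TetR, bom and attB2 fragments appear to be incidental remnants or partial matches.

The stated purpose is cloning protospacers for Cas9 editing. The resulting guide unit would then be assembled at position 6 alongside other level 1 modules into a higher-level construct for plant transformation.
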