Addgene plasmid #209468: EC70207
Purpose: Cloning protospacers for Cas9 editing
Depositing lab: Wendy Harwood & Cristobal Uauy. Depositing organization: John Innes Centre. Publication: An optimised CRISPR Cas9 and Cas12a mutagenesis toolkit for Barley and Wheat. Lawrenson T, Clarke M, Kirby R, Forner M, Steuernagel B, Brown JKM, Harwood W. Plant Methods. 2024 Aug 13;20(1):123. doi: 10.1186/s13007-024-01234-y. PubMed 39138524.
Backbone
  Vector backbone: Unknown
  Vector type: CRISPR
  Selectable markers: LacZ
Growth in bacteria
  Bacterial resistance: Ampicillin, 100 μg/mL
  Growth temperature: 37°C
  Growth strain: DH5alpha
  Copy number: High Copy
Gene/Insert
  Gene/Insert name: Cas9 sgRNA
  Species: Steptococcus pyogenes
  Promoter: TaU6
  Cloning method: Restriction Enzyme; 5′ cloning site unknown (unknown if destroyed)
Terms and licenses: Academic/Nonprofit Terms; Industry Terms: Not Available to Industry
Depositor comments: GoldeGate level 1 position 6
How to cite: EC70207 was a gift from Wendy Harwood & Cristobal Uauy (Addgene plasmid # 209468 ; http://n2t.net/addgene:209468 ; RRID:Addgene_209468)
